Addgene plasmid #198300: pAWP78-PVCpnf_pvc13-SunTag
Purpose: Produces PVCs retargeted with SunTag
Depositing lab: Feng Zhang. Depositing organization: Broad Institute. Publication: Programmable protein delivery with a bacterial contractile injection system. Kreitz J, Friedrich MJ, Guru A, Lash B, Saito M, Macrae RK, Zhang F. Nature. 2023 Apr;616(7956):357-364. doi: 10.1038/s41586-023-05870-7. Epub 2023 Mar 29. PubMed 36991127.
Backbone
  Vector backbone: pAWP78
  Vector type: Bacterial Expression
Growth in bacteria
  Bacterial resistance: Kanamycin, 50 μg/mL
  Growth temperature: 37°C
  Growth strain: DH5alpha
  Copy number: Low Copy
Gene/Insert
  Gene/Insert name: PVCpnf_pvc13-SunTag
  Species: Photorhabdus asymbiotica
  Cloning method: Gibson Cloning
Terms and licenses: Academic/Nonprofit Terms; Industry Terms: Not Available to Industry
How to cite: pAWP78-PVCpnf_pvc13-SunTag was a gift from Feng Zhang (Addgene plasmid # 198300 ; http://n2t.net/addgene:198300 ; RRID:Addgene_198300)
