[The description below was written by a language model from this plasmid's Addgene catalogue record and pLannotate feature annotations shown in this document.]
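Description:
pAWP78-PVCpnf_pvc13-SunTag is a roughly 25 kb bacterial expression plasmid built on the pAWP78 backbone that carries the PVCpnf locus from Photorhabdus asymbiotica, assembled by Gibson cloning. PVCs (Photorhabdus virulence cassettes) are extracellular contractile injection systems, syringe-like protein complexes that bind a target cell and drive a spike through its membrane to deliver protein cargo. In this version the pvc13 gene, which encodes the tail fibre responsible for target recognition, has been modified to carry a SunTag epitope, so that the assembled particles are retargeted through that peptide. The annotated feature table is consistent with this: a short GCN4-derived fragment, the peptide on which the SunTag is based, lies within the large insert region at around 19 kb. The remainder of the insert, spanning most of the region between about 4 kb and 24.5 kb, is not annotated by the automated tool. The individual PVC structural genes and the promoter driving them are therefore not identified in the record.

The backbone combines broad-host-range IncP elements with a ColE1/pUC-type origin. The IncP elements are oriV with its activating replication protein TrfA, plus oriT and traJ, which allow conjugative mobilisation when transfer functions are supplied in trans. The catalogue nonetheless lists the plasmid as low copy. Selection is by kanamycin through an aph(3')-Ia gene that spans the sequence origin, and a small tetR fragment is also present, apparently as a backbone remnant. The stated use is production of SunTag-retargeted PVC particles in bacteria, as part of work on programmable protein delivery with contractile injection systems.
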