Features (pLannotate 1.2.2; 8 found; start..end, strand, type, name):
    251..403     -  CDS            tetR (fragment): TETR1_ECOLX - Experimental evidence at protein level: Swiss-Prot protein existence level 1. TetR is the repressor of the tetracycline resistance element; its N-terminal region forms a helix-turn-helix structure and binds DNA. Binding of tetracycline to TetR reduces the repressor affinity for the tetracycline resistance gene (tetA) promoter operator sites. From Escherichia coli.
    423..1571    -  CDS            trfA: trans-acting replication protein that binds to and activates oriV
   1843..2214    -  CDS            traJ: oriT-recognizing protein; traJ
   2247..2356    -  oriT           oriT: incP origin of transfer
   2502..3209    +  rep_origin     oriV: incP origin of replication
   3448..4036    +  rep_origin     ori: high-copy-number ColE1/pMB1/pBR322/pUC origin of replication
  18993..19058   +  CDS            GCN4 (fragment): GCN4_YEAST - Also known as AAS101 From Saccharomyces cerevisiae (strain ATCC 204508 / S288c) (Baker's yeast).
  24500..119     -  CDS            KanR (across the origin): aminoglycoside phosphotransferase; aph(3')-Ia; confers resistance to kanamycin in bacteria or G418 (Geneticin®) in eukaryotes
>Addgene plasmid #198300 | pAWP78-PVCpnf_pvc13-SunTag | addgene full sequence | sequence record 388690 | Addgene NGS Result
ATTGTCGCACCTGATTGCCCGACATTATCGCGAGCCCATTTATACCCATATAAATCAGCATCCATGTTGG
AATTTAATCGCGGCCTCGAGCAAGACGTTTCCCGTTGAATATGGCTCATAACACCCCTTGTATTACTGTT
TATGTAAGCAGACAGTTTTATTGTTCATGATGATATATTTTTATCTTGTGCAATGTAACATCAGAGATTT
TGAGACACAACGTGGCTTTCGACTTCCGGCAAGCTATACGCGCCCTAGAATTGTCAATTTTAATCCTCTG
TTTATCGGCAGTTCGTAGAGCGCGCCGTGCGTCCCGAGCGATACTGAGCGAAGCAAGTGCGTCGAGCAGT
GCCCGCTTGTTCCTGAAATGCCAGTAAAGCGCTGGCTGCTGAACCCCCAGCCGGAACTGACCCCACAAGG
CCCTAGCGTTTGCAATGCACCAGGTCATCATTGACCCAGGCGTGTTCCACCAGGCCGCTGCCTCGCAACT
CTTCGCAGGCTTCGCCGACCTGCTCGCGCCACTTCTTCACGCGGGTGGAATCCGATCCGCACATGAGGCG
GAAGGTTTCCAGCTTGAGCGGGTACGGCTCCCGGTGCGAGCTGAAATAGTCGAACATCCGTCGGGCCGTC
GGCGACAGCTTGCGGTACTTCTCCCATATGAATTTCGTGTAGTGGTCGCCAGCAAACAGCACGACGATTT
CCTCGTCGATCAGGACCTGGCAACGGGACGTTTTCTTGCCACGGTCCAGGACGCGGAAGCGGTGCAGCAG
CGACACCGATTCCAGGTGCCCAACGCGGTCGGACGTGAAGCCCATCGCCGTCGCCTGTAGGCGCGACAGG
CATTCCTCGGCCTTCGTGTAATACCGGCCATTGATCGACCAGCCCAGGTCCTGGCAAAGCTCGTAGAACG
TGAAGGTGATCGGCTCGCCGATAGGGGTGCGCTTCGCGTACTCCAACACCTGCTGCCACACCAGTTCGTC
ATCGTCGGCCCGCAGCTCGACGCCGGTGTAGGTGATCTTCACGTCCTTGTTGACGTGGAAAATGACCTTG
TTTTGCAGCGCCTCGCGCGGGATTTTCTTGTTGCGCGTGGTGAACAGGGCAGAGCGGGCCGTGTCGTTTG
GCATCGCTCGCATCGTGTCCGGCCACGGCGCAATATCGAACAAGGAAAGCTGCATTTCCTTGATCTGCTG
CTTCGTGTGTTTCAGCAACGCGGCCTGCTTGGCCTCGCTGACCTGTTTTGCCAGGTCCTCGCCGGCGGTT
TTTCGCTTCTTGGTCGTCATAGTTCCTCGCGTGTCGATGGTCATCGACTTCGCCAAACCTGCCGCCTCCT
GTTCGAGACGACGCGAACGCTCCACGGCGGCCGATGGCGCGGGCAGGGCAGGGGGAGCCAGTTGCACGCT
GTCGCGCTCGATCTTGGCCGTAGCTTGCTGGACCATCGAGCCGACGGACTGGAAGGTTTCGCGGGGCGCA
CGCATGACGGTGCGGCTTGCGATGGTTTCGGCATCCTCGGCGGAAAACCCCGCGTCGATCAGTTCTTGCC
TGTATGCCTTCCGGTCAAACGTCCGATTCATTCACCCTCCTTGCGGGATTGCCCCGACTCACGCCGGGGC
AATGTGCCCTTATTCCTGATTTGACCCGCCTGGTGCCTTGGTGTCCAGATAATCCACCTTATCGGCAATG
AAGTCGGTCCCGTAGACCGTCTGGCCGTCCTTCTCGTACTTGGTATTCCGAATCTTGCCCTGCACGAATA
CCAGCTCCGCGAAGTCGCTCTTCTTGATGGAGCGCATGGGGACGTGCTTGGCAATCACGCGCACCCCCCG
GCCGTTTTAGCGGCTAAAAAAGTCATGGCTCTGCCCTCGGGCGGACCACGCCCATCATGACCTTGCCAAG
CTCGTCCTGCTTCTCTTCGATCTTCGCCAGCAGGGCGAGGATCGTGGCATCACCGAACCGCGCCGTGCGC
GGGTCGTCGGTGAGCCAGAGTTTCAGCAGGCCGCCCAGGCGGCCCAGGTCGCCATTGATGCGGGCCAGCT
CGCGGACGTGCTCATAGTCCACGACGCCCGTGATTTTGTAGCCCTGGCCGACGGCCAGCAGGTAGGCCTA
CAGGCTCATGCCGGCCGCCGCCGCCTTTTCCTCAATCGCTCTTCGTTCGTCTGGAAGGCAGTACACCTTG
ATAGGTGGGCTGCCCTTCCTGGTTGGCTTGGTTTCATCAGCCATCCGCTTGCCCTCATCTGTTACGCCGG
CGGTAGCCGGCCAGCCTCGCAGAGCAGGATTCCCGTTGAGCACCGCCAGGTGCGAATAAGGGACAGTGAA
GAAGGAACACCCGCTCGCGGGTGGGCCTACTTCACCTATCCTGCCCGGCTGACGCCGTTGGATACACCAA
GGAAAGTCTACACGAACCCTTTGGCAAAATCCTGTATATCGTGCGAAAAAGGATGGATATACCGAAAAAA
TCGCTATAATGACCCCGAAGCAGGGTTATGCAGCGGAAAAGATCCGTCGACCCTTTCCGACGCTCACCGG
GCTGGTTGCCCTCGCCGCTGGGCTGGCGGCCGTCTATGGCCCTGCAAACGCGCCAGAAACGCCGTCGAAG
CCGTGTGCGAGACACCGCGGCCGCCGGCGTTGTGGATACCTCGCGGAAAACTTGGCCCTCACTGACAGAT
GAGGGGCGGACGTTGACACTTGAGGGGCCGACTCACCCGGCGCGGCGTTGACAGATGAGGGGCAGGCTCG
ATTTCGGCCGGCGACGTGGAGCTGGCCAGCCTCGCAAATCGGCGAAAACGCCTGATTTTACGCGAGTTTT
CCACAGATGATGTGGACAAGCCTGGGGATAAGTGCCCTGCGGTATTGACACTTGAGGGGCGCGACTACTG
ACAGATGAGGGGCGCGATCCTTGACACTTGAGGGGCAGAGTGCTGACAGATGAGGGGCGCACCTATTGAC
ATTTGAGGGGCTGTCCACAGGCAGAAAATCCAGCATTTGCAAGGGTTTCCGCCCGTTTTTCGGCCACCGC
TAACCTGTCTTTTAACCTGCTTTTAAACCAATATTTATAAACCTTGTTTTAACCAGGGCTGCGCCCTGTG
CGCGTGACCGCGCACGCCGAAGGGGGGTGCCCCCCCTTCTCGAACCCTCCCGGCCCGCTAACGCGGGCCT
CCCATCCCCCCAGGGGCTGCGCCCCTCGGCCGCGAACGGCCTCACCCCAAAAATGGCAGCCAAGCTGACC
CGCTAGGGACGTGAAGTCGATTCCTTCGATGGTTAGCAATCAAAGACTCAGAGTGCTGTCTGGAGCGTGA
ATCTAACGGTACGTATCTCGATTGCTCGGTCGCTATTCGCACTCTGCGAAAGTTCGTACCGCTCATTCAC
TAGGTTGCGAATCATGACCAAAATCCCTTAACGTGAGTTTTCGTTCCACTGAGCGTCAGACCCCGTAGAA
AAGATCAAAGGATCTTCTTGAGATCCTTTTTTTCTGCGCGTAATCTGCTGCTTGCAAACAAAAAAACCAC
CGCTACCAGCGGTGGTTTGTTTGCCGGATCAAGAGCTACCAACTCTTTTTCCGAAGGTAACTGGCTTCAG
CAGAGCGCAGATACCAAATACTGTTCTTCTAGTGTAGCCGTAGTTAGGCCACCACTTCAAGAACTCTGTA
GCACCGCCTACATACCTCGCTCTGCTAATCCTGTTACCAGTGGCTGCTGCCAGTGGCGATAAGTCGTGTC
TTACCGGGTTGGACTCAAGACGATAGTTACCGGATAAGGCGCAGCGGTCGGGCTGAACGGGGGGTTCGTG
CACACAGCCCAGCTTGKAGCGAACGACCTACACCGAACTGAGATACCTACAGCGTGAGCTATGAGAAAGC
GCCACGCTTCCCGAAGGGAGAAAGGCGGACAGGTATCCGGTAAGCGGCAGGGTCGGAACAGGAGAGCGCA
CGAGGGAGCTTCCAGGGGGAAACGCCTGGTATCTTTATAGTCCTGTCGGGTTTCGCCACCTCTGACTTGA
GCGTCGATTTTTGTGATGCTCGTCAGGGGGGCGGAGCCTATGGAAAAACGCCAGCAACGCGGCCTTTTTA
CGGTTCCTGGCCTTTTGCTGGCCTTTTGCTCACATGTTCTTTCCTGCGTTATCCCCTGATTCTGTGGATA
ACCGTATTACCGCCTTTGAGTGAGCTGTCGCGAATGCATCTAGATATAATTACATCTTCATCATTCGGTA
TTTTAAATGACATATATCCTCCTTCCGAATAGTTTTAATGGTGATGTTCGATTGGACAGTGTTTTCCATT
ATTAAAATTTTAAGTATCACATCATGTTTAATGAAGGATTGATGTTTATTAGAATATTCATAATAGCTTT
GTCTTTGCCTCTATGTAAATGAAATTGCATAAAAAGCAAATTGCATTATTGGCAATGTACTTATTCTGGA
TTTTTCGGCACGATAAATTATTGGTGTAAGTTTTATATCATGAGTAAAAATTCGGAATGATATTCCTGTC
ATTTTGTGGCGGTAGCGTTACTCAAGATATTATCCTACATCATATGTTGATTATTGTAATCAATCGAGCT
ATTTTTTGTCTAAAAAGGGGCTTTTATGTCTACAAGTACATCTCAAATTGCGGTTGAATATCCTATTCCT
GTCTATCGCTTTATTGTTTCTGTCGGAGATGAGAAAATTCCATTTAATAGTGTTTCAGGATTAGATATTA
GTTATGACACCATTGAATACCGAGATGGTGTTGGTAATTGGTTCAAAATGCCGGGTCAGAGTCAGAGCAC
TAATATCACCTTGCGTAAAGGCGTTTTCCCGGGGAAAACAGAACTGTTTGATTGGATTAACTCTATTCAG
CTTAATCAGGTAGAGAAAAAGGATATTACCATCAGTTTAACTAATGATGCAGGTACCGAATTATTAATGA
CCTGGAATGTTTCTAATGCTTTTCCCACTTCATTGACTTCACCTTCATTTGATGCCACCAGTAATGATAT
TGCAGTACAGGAAATTACGCTGATGGCAGATCGGGTGATTATGCAGGCTGTTTGAAGCATTGATATTTAA
TCATCTCATATAAGGGAACTTTTATGACAACCGTTACCAGTTATCCTGGCGTTTATATTGAAGAATTAAA
TAGCCTGGCCTTGTCAGTTTCAAATAGCGCCACAGCGGTTCCTGTTTTTGCTGTGGACGAACAAAACCAA
TATATTAGTGAAGATAATGCAATCCGTATTAATTCGTGGATGGATTATCTTAATCTGATTGGCAATTTTA
ATAATGAAGACAAATTAGATGTTTCTGTGCGTGCTTATTTTGCCAATGGAGGTGGATATTGTTATCTCGT
CAAAACAACGAGTTTAGAAAAAATTATTCCAACCTTGGATGATGTAACCTTATTGGTTGCTGCGGGCGAA
GATATTAAAACGACAGTAGATGTTTTATGTCAGCCAGGAAAAGGGTTATTCGCAGTCTTTGATGGCCCTG
AAACAGAGTTGACTATCAACGGTGCGGAAGAGGCAAAACAAGCCTATACCGCCACACCATTCGCTGCGGT
TTATTATCCTTGGTTGAAAGCGGATTGGGCTAACATAGATATTCCACCCAGTGCAGTGATGGCGGGAGTT
TATGCATCGGTGGATTTATCCCGTGGTGTATGGAAAGCGCCTGCCAATGTTGCGTTGAAAGGGGGCCTGG
AACCTAAATTTTTAGTCACGGATGAATTGCAGGGTGAATATAACACTGGCCGCGCTATCAATATGATTCG
TAATTTCAGTAACACAGGTACTACGGTTTGGGGTGCAAGAACCCTGGAAGATAAAGACAATTGGCGTTAT
GTTCCAGTGCGACGCTTGTTTAATTCTGTGGAGCGGGATATCAAGCGTGCCATGAGCTTTGCTATGTTCG
AGCCTAATAATCAGCCTACTTGGGAGCGGGTACGGGCGGCGATTAGCAACTACCTTTATAGCCTGTGGCA
ACAGGGGGGATTAGCTGGCAGCAAAGAAGAAGACGCTTATTTTGTGCAAATTGGTAAAGGTATAACGATG
ACACAGGAGCAGATTGATGCAGGGCAAATGATTGTTAAAGTCGGTTTGGCTGCTGTACGGCCTGCGGAAT
TTATCATTCTCCAGTTTACGCAAGATGTAGAACAGCGTTAATCATATGATTATGAGGAGTTATCATGTCT
GCTATTCTGAAAGCGCCTGGCGTTTATATTGAAGAAGACGCTTCCCTAGCGTTGTCTGTCAGTAACAGCG
CGACTGCCGTGCCTGTTTTTATCGGAAAATTTACTCCGACAGTGGTTGATTCAATCCAAGTCTGTACCCG
TATCAGCAACTGGCTTGAATTCACTTCCTCTTTTTCCCTAGCTCCAACAGTTGAGATTGTTGTCCAATCT
AACACTGAATCTGAATCTGAATCTGAAACTTACCACTATATTGAGACAATCAATTTATCTCCAGCTGTGG
AAGCATTGCGACTCTATTTTCAAAATGGCGGAGGAGCTTGCTATATCTACCCATTAAATGATGCTGAAGA
TGAATTGGTTCTGGCGGCCATACCAGAAGTCATTGAACAGAAAGGTGATATTACTCTGTTGGTTTGCCCG
GAACTCGATCTGGATTACAAAACTAAGATCTATGGCGCAGTGAGCTCACTGTTGAATGATAACAAAGTGG
GCTATTTCCTGATTGCGGATAGCAATGATGGAGAATCTGTGTCAGGAGTATGGAATAGTGCTAAGGCCGC
CGCCTATTATCCCCAGTTGGAAACTAACCTAAAATTTTCCACGTTGCCTGGGGATAAGGACATTCGTATC
AGCGGTTATCAGGATGATGATGAAACACATAAACCGAAAAACTTGGATGAGCTCAGGACAATCAACGAGG
CGTTGGCACAGGATATTGATGCAAGATTGCTCGAGGAGAAACAACGTGCTGTCATCATTCCGCCAAGTGC
TGCCATTGCGGGCATTTATTGCCAAACGGATAATCGTCGCGGTGTTTGGAAAGCGCCAGCCAACGTTGCG
CTCACAGGGATCGGGAGTTTGCTTGATAAGGTAGACGATGAACGGCAGGGAGAGATGAATGACAAGGGAA
TCAATGTCATCCGTTCATTTACCGACCGTGGTTTTATGGTCTGGGGAGCCCGTACTTGTGTGGACGCTGC
CAACATCAGCTGGCGTTATATTCCTGTTCGTCGCCTGTTCAATTCCGTTGAACGAGATATCCGCCAGGCG
CTGCGCGCTGTGTTGTTTGAAACTAATAGTCAGCCTACCTGGGTACGTGCTAAGGCTGCCGTTGATCAAT
ATCTTTATACCCTTTGGCAGAAAAATGCATTGATGGGTGCTCGCCCGGAAGAAGCTTATTTTGTGCAAAT
TGGTCAGGATATCACCATGTCCGAGGCTGATATTAAACAGGGTAAGATGATCATGACTGTTGGTTTGGCA
GCAGTGCGGCCAGCTGAGTTCATCATTCTGCAATTTACGCAGGATGTTGTTCAGTAATCTCCATGACTAA
ACGCCAGGCACTGTATTGACAGTGCCTACTCTAACCATCTTGGAGGAGGTGATGATGATGGAGAGACTCC
AACCGGGTGTGACTTTAACAGAAAGTATAATCACGATGGGTCAGCAAGAGATACCCAGTGCTGTGCCGGT
GTTTATTGGTTACACCGTTCGTTATCCGGAACAATCGGAAGCATCAGTCCGTATCGACAGTTTGGCCGAG
TATACCAGCCTGTTTGGTGACGACCATGTGATGATGTTTGCTGTCAGGCACTATTTTGATAATGGCGGGC
AACAGGCATTTGTTTTACCCCTGAAGGACAATATGCCATCAGTGGAGATGACCACAGCTGAAGCGGAAAA
TCTGATAGCCGCATTGCGCTCTGCTACGGTTAGCGAAGCCATTGGTGGGCATAGTCAGATTACACTGATT
TTGGTACCGGATATGGCTCGGCTTAATGACAGTGATATTGATGACTCCTCAACCCAGGTAAGCCTGTGGT
CCCAAGGCTGGGAGGCGCTGCTGCAATTGAGTCAGGTTAGGCCCAACCTCTTTGTGCTGTTAGATGCGCC
GGATAATGTTGAACAGGCGCAGAAGTGTATGACAACGCTATCGTCAGATTATCGTCAATGGGGGGCAGCA
TATTGGCCTCGTCTGGAAACTACCTATCAGAAAGAAATATCTGGCAAGGACAATGAATCTCAGGGAATTT
TCCAGGGGACTGTTCTGTCACCCACAGCCGCGGTCGCAGCGGTAATTCAACGCACGGATAACGACGCGGG
TGTTTGGAAAGCACCGGCCAATATTGCCTTATCCCAGGTTATTCGACCTGTTAAATCTTATCTTCAGGGA
AGTGTACTGTTTAACAGCAGCGGCACTTCGCTCAATGTGATCCGCAGTTTCCCAGGTAAGGGCATACGGG
TATGGGGATGCCGCACTCTGGAAAACACGGATAATACGCAGTGGCGCTATCTGCAAACACGTCGGCTGGT
TTCCTATGTAACAGCGCATTTGACCCAATTGGCTCGCATGTATGTCTTCGAGCCAAATAATGAACTTACC
TGGATGAAGTTAAAAGGACAAAGTTACAACTGGTTACGGCAATTATGGTTGCAGGGTGGCTTGTATGGTT
CACAGGAGGATGAGGCATTTAACATTCTGTTAGGCGTAAACGAGACGATGACTGAGGATGATGTTCGTGC
AGGAAAAATGATCATGAAAGTTGAGTTGGCTGTGTTGTTTCCTGCCGAATTTATTGAGATCAGTTTGGTG
TTTAATACCCAAACAGAGGCGCTGTCTTAAGAAGGAAAAAGTACGATGAACGATTATTACACACCCGTGG
TATCCCATCGTTTTATGGCGAGTTTTATTTTTAACCGCATTCCCGATCCGCTGGATATTCGTTTTCAGCG
TATCTCTGGCCTTAGTCGGGAACTACAGGTGACTCAGTACAGTGAGGGAGGAGAAAATGCCCGTAATAAC
TATTTAGCTGAGAAAATCCAACACGGTACGTTGACTTTGGAACGGGGCGTGATGACAGTCTCGCCATTGA
CCTGGATGTTTGATCGGGTATTGAGTGGTGAAAAAATCGCTTATGCCGATGTGGTGGTGATGCTACTGAA
TGAAAATTCACTGCCATTGTCCAGTTGGACGTTGAGCAATGCGCTGCCGGTACGCTGGCAAACCAGCGAC
TTTGACGCTAACAGCAATGCCATATTGGTGAATACCCTTGAATTGCGTTACCAGGATATGCGCTGGCTTG
GAGTCAAAATATGACAGTAGAAATCAGAGAGTTACTTATCCAGGCAAAGGTAGTGCCATCAACACGACCG
ACTGAATCAGAACGGCAAAACCATTCTTTGATACAGGAAAGTCTGGATGAGGCGACTTGGGTGGAAACGA
TAAAACGCGAAGTGTTGGCCGCATTACGCGATGAGGAAGGGTGGCGTCCATGAGTCTGATTGAACGTGGT
TTAGCTAAGCTGACAATTAATGCTTATAAGGATAGGGAAGGGAAGATACGGGCAGGAACGTTGCAGGCCA
TGTATAACCCTGACTCCTTGCAACTGGATTACCAAACGGATTATCAGCAATCCCAAGCGATTAATAGCGA
AAAGCAAAGTAGCATTTATGTACAGGCCAAGCCCGCAGGGTTATCACTTGAATTAATTTTTGATGCCACG
ATGCCGGGTAACAAAACCCCCATTGAAGAGCAGCTCATGCAGCTCAAGCAACTGTGCAGTGTGGATGCAA
CCAGTAACGAGACGCGATTCCTGCAAGTTAAATGGGGCAAAATGCGTTGGGAAAGTCGGGGTTACTTTGC
TGGCAGGGCCAAGAGTTTGTCTGTGAATTACACTTTGTTTGATCGTGATGCGACTCCCTTGAGGGTACGG
GTAATATTGGCATTAGTGGCTGATGAAAGTCTGGTGTTGCAGGAGACTGAACAAAATCTGCAATCTCCGG
CAAAAATCGCATTACGCATACAGGATGGGGTATCTCTGGCTCTGATGGCAGCCAGTACGGCATCAACATT
GTCAGGCGGTGTGGATTATCTGACGCTGGCCTGGCAAAACGGTCTGGATAATCTCAATGGGTTCGTTCCG
GGTGAAATATTGCAGGCCACCAGGGGAGACGAATCATGAGCCACCAACTGAAAATTATTGCAGATGGTAA
GGCACTGTCACTTTTGGCCGCGGTAGATGTGGACACCTGTTATCGGGTTAACAGTATACCTTCTGCGACA
TTGAAACTGAGCGTACCGGATAGGCCACTCTCTTCTTTCAGTCAGACGGATGTTCAGACAGAACTGGCCC
ACTGTCAGGTAGGGAAAACCCTGCGTCTGGAATTGATTGATGGTAGCAAAAAATGGGTGCTGTTTAATGG
TCTTATTACCCGTAAGGCTCTGAGAATTAAGAATAAGCAATTATTGCTCACTCTGGTTGTCAAGCATCGG
TTGCAACTGATGGTGGATACCCAGCATTCACAGCTGTTTAAAGACAAAAGCGAAAAAGCGATCTTAAGCA
CGCTATTGAATCAGACCGGAATCAATGCTCGCTTCGGAAAGATAGCGGCGTTAGATCAAAAGCATGAACA
GATGGTGCAATTTCGTTGTTCAGACTGGCATTTTCTGTTGTGCCGACTGTCGGCAACCGGTGCATGGTTG
TTACCTGCCATAGAAGACGTTCAGTTTGTTCAACCTGATGCTCTGAAATCAAACTCAGCCTATACCTTGA
AGAGCAGGGGGGATGAGAACAAAGACATCGTTGTCAAGGATGCTTACTGGCAGTTTGACAATCAAATCAA
CCCCGCTTTGCTGGAAGTCAGTGGCTGGGATATCAGTAAGCAGCAGGTACAATCAGGCGGTCGCTACGGA
AAAATCGCGTTGGGTAAGGCGGCACTCTCTCCTGATGGATTGGCATCCCTTAATAAAACGGGTTGGGACA
TTTGTTATAGCAGTCCGTTAACAACCCAGGAAAGCGGTTATCTGGCACAGGGATTATTGCTTAACCAGCG
CATTTCTGGGGTGACAGGAGAATTTTTGCTCAAAGGAGATGGGCGTTACCAGTTGGGAGACAACATTCAG
CTGACTGGATTTGGTTCACAGTTAGATGGTACGGCAAGCATTACTGAGGTTCGCCACCGTCTTAATCGGC
GAATTGATTGGGAAACCACGGTGAGCATTGGTTTACAACATGAATATTTGCCGATATTACCTGATGCTCC
CGAACTACATATTGCGACAGTAGCGAAATATCAGCAGGACAGTGCGGTGTTAAACCGTATCCCCATTATT
CTGCCGGTACTGAATCGTCCCAATGAATTTTTGTGGGCCAGATTGGGGAAACCTTATGCTAGCCATGAAA
GCGGTTTCTGTTTTTACCCAGAGCCAGGTGACGAAGTTATTATTGGTTTTTTTGAAAATGATCCGCGTTA
TCCAGTTATTTTAGGTGCTATGCATAATCCGAAAAATAAGGCCCCTTTTGAACCAACCCAAGATAATAGG
GAAAAAGTATTGATCGTTAAAAAAGGTGAAGCGCAACAACAATTAGTCATTGATGGCAAAGAGAAAATGA
TCCGAATTAATGCGGGTGAAAATCAAATAATGCTTCAGCAAGATAAAGACATTTCTCTGTCAACGAAAAA
AGAATTAACACTGAAAGCGCAGACAATGAATGCCACGATGGATAAATCATTGGCAATGTCCGGGAAAAAC
AGTGTTGAAATCAAAGGCGCAAAAATTAATCTTACCCAATGAAAGGTGACGATGAATGGAAAATCAAATA
CTGACACAACTCTATGGTCGTGGTTGGGCTTTTCCTCCGGTCTTTTCCCTTGAAAAGGGGGTAGAGATGG
CTGAAGGGGCGGAAGATGTGAGACAAAGTTTGCAGATTCTGTTTAGTACTGAGCCGGGGGAACGTCTTAT
GCGTGAAAATTATGGCTGCGGATTAAATGATTTTATGTTTGAAAATATCCGCAATGAACTTATTGCTGAA
ATTGAATCCCATATCCATGACAACGTATTACGATATGAACCCCGGGCTGATATGACTGATATTCAGGTTC
GTCAATCCCCTGGCATGGGGAATACTTTGCAAGTGCAGGTCATGTATCGCCTGAGAGGGAGTGATATCAA
TCAACAAATCCAGGGAGTACTTGCACTGAGTGAAGGCCGGGTGACGGAGGTAGTATGAGTGAAGCGATTG
TGGTGGATGGTGACGTGTTACAGTTTGATCCCAACTTTGGCAATCGGCAGGTGACGGTTCCCAGCCCAGG
AAAAATTAGCGGCACAGGACATGCGCAGGTAAGTGGAAAAAAAGTGTGTATTCTGGGGGATGAGAAACAG
GTCAGGGTTTCTGCAACCTATATTACAACAACACATACTACGCCGGGAACAGGAACCATTACTATCAGTG
CTCTGGATGCTGGCCAGCAGGCCCTTCAGTGTACCAGTGGGGCGGCTTTAATTATCAAGGGGCAGCAATT
TACGGCGATGTTTACGCCTGAATTGCCAGCCATGAATAATACAGTGACTCCGCCACAACCGGATGTTACG
ACACCTTCATCAGGAAAAGGACGTTTTATCACTCAACAAAATTTTGCTACCGTAAATTAGAGTATTGACT
GAATTAAATAGAATTAACGAAGGTGTAAATAATTATTTATTTGCTGACGAATCGCTGTGACAAATAAACA
CAGGTGATGTTATGGAATTAAATGAGTTAACTAACAAATTGTCAAATTTGGTGCCAATGACCGATTTTAA
ATTAGATAATCGAGCCAGTTTGCAATTGCTTAAATATATTGAAGCGTATACGAAGATAATACCCTTTAAT
TCTGGCGATAAATATTGGAATGACTTTTTCTTTATGTCAGGAAATACGCCAGAGAAACTTGCAAAATTAT
ATCAGAAAGAAATAGAACCCAATGGGGAGTTATTACCTCAGCAGGCTTTTTTGTTGGCGGTTTTGCGTTT
ATTGGAAACACCAATATCCTTATTAAATGTATTACCTGCTGCTCATCGTGAGCTCTATTATCGGGAGCTT
TTAGGCTTGTCTTCCCATGCGGCACAGCCTGATCAGGTTGCTTTATCTATGGAACTGAATTCGACAGTGA
TGGAACAGCTGCTCCCTGAAGGAACCCTGTTTGAGGCTGGTCAGGATGAACAAGGCAATGCATTGCAATA
TGCCCTGGATGCCAGTTTGCTGGCTAATCGTGGATATATCAGTGACTTGCGCTGGTTACGGAATGACGGG
GAAAAGCAATGGGTTACTTCTGCTCCATGGGATTTACAGGCACAGGTGTCACTGCCGTCTGATGGGATAC
GATTATTTGGTAAGACAAATAGTGATCAGCAGGTATTTGGTGGGGTGTTGATAACGTCATCACTTCTGGC
GATGGAAGCGGGGATAAGGAAGATCATTGTTACTTTTGAGCAGGAGATGAACACCCAAGAACTGGTGGCA
CAGGTCAGCAGTGGAAATCAATGGCTAACATTGACGTCTGAGGTAAATAAGAAAGAGGTCACACTGACAC
TGTCAGACAAAGAACCGGCAATCAGTGCGCCAGAGGATCTGGATAATCTCTTTTTCACGCAACCGGTACT
CAGGCTACAGGGAAAGGATAGTCAGGCACTGCCGGAGGTGACGGGTATCAGCGTTTCGGAAAAGGATGAT
ACTAAGGATACCTCTTTTGAGATGTATCACTTAACACCATTTGGTTATAGCAGTGATATAGAGCCATTGG
AGGAAAATCCAGCGTTATATTTAGGCTTTACTGATGTAAAGCCAGGGCAAACACTGGCGCTGTATTGGAA
ATTAAAATCCCCGCAGCAACCAACCGTTTCCTGGTATTACCTGGATCAACATAATCAATGGGCTGAATTG
GATTCATGGGTCAGTGATGGAACCCAGAATCTGTATCAGGATGGTACTTGGCACGTTGAGTTGCCTGTGG
ATGCATCCAATCAGGCAGAGCAGATGCCAGTTGGACGCTATTGGTTGCGGGCAGTGGTGGAGGTACCCGC
TCATGAGGGGGCGTTGGGGAAGGCTCCTTGGCTATATGGTCTAATCTATAACGCCATGACGGCAACCTTG
GTTAATGTAGATAGCATCAGTGACAGCCATTTCTTAACCCCTTTGCCTGCCAGCAGCATACAGCGGCCCG
TTGAACCCATCATTGTGTTGGCATCGGTCAACCAGCCTTGGGCATCATGGGGTGGACGTATACCTGAATC
CTACAGTGCCTTTTTTGAACGGATAGCTCAAAACCTGTCTCATCGAAACCGGTCCTTAACCTGGGGAAAT
ATGGTGACATTACTCAAAGAGCGTTATGTCAGCATCTTTGATGTTAAGTATCCAGGTAATGATGAACTCA
CCAGAGTGCCAGCATTGGAGCAGCAGCAACTAACAGTGATTCCAGCAAACCGGTACAACGATAGCGATGA
TTCTCTGCGTCCGGTACTGAATCCTGCTCGTCTGCAAGAGATGGCTGATTGGTTGCAGCAGAAAGACTCT
CCCTGGGCCTCTATTGAGGTCAGGAATCCAGAATACTTGGATGTGAAAATCCATTACGAGGTGATTTTTA
AACCTGATGTGAACGAAGATTTTGGCTATCGCCAGCTACAGCAGCAACTGTGTGAGGTGTATATGCCTTG
GAGCATAGATGAGCAGCGGCCCGTTGTATTGAATAACAGCATTAATTATTTCCAGTTGTTAGCCACTATT
CAACAGCAACCGCTGGTTGAGCGAGTCACTCGTCTGACACTACATCGGGCTGATTCTTCTGATGAGAGTG
ATGGTACAGCATCTGTGGAAGCCAAAGATAATGAAGTGCTTATTTTAGTCTGGGAAGAGGACGATAATCT
GCAATACCGAGGAAATGACTATGAGTAATCAGGATGCACTGTTTCATAGCGTTAAAGACGATATTCACTT
TGATACCTTGCTGGAACAAGCTCATCAGGTGATTGAAAAACAGGCTGAAAAACTGTGGAGTGATACGGCA
GAGCATGATCCGGGTATCACATTTTTGCAGGGAATCAGTTACGGTGTGTCAGATTTGGCTTACCGACATA
CATTACCCCTGAAAGATTTACTGACTCCGGCGCCGGATGAGCAGCAGCAAGAGGGAATTTTTCCTGCCGA
ATTTGGCCCGCATAATACACTGACTTGTGGGCCGGTGACAGCGGATGATTATCGCAAGGCATTGTTAGAT
CTACACAGCAGCGACAGCCTGGATGGTACTCAGCAGGATGAGGGGGATTTTCTGTTCCGGAGTGTGCAAC
TGGTGCGTGAACCGGAAAAACAGCGTTATACCTATTGGTATGATGCAACCAAGAGGGAATATAGCTTTGT
CAACAGTGAAGGGGCTAAAGAGTTTACCTTGCGGGGGAATTACTGGTTGTATCTGGAACCAACCCGTTGG
ACTCAGGGTAATATTGCCGCTGCTACCAGACAACTGACAGAATTTTTGACTAAAAATCGCAATATTGGTG
AATCTGTCAGCAACATTATCTGGCTACAACCGGTTGATCTGCCACTGTTGCTGGATGTTGAACTGGATGA
TGATGTAGGTGCACAGGATGTCCCCGGTATTTTTGCGGCGGTGTATAGCACCGCAGAGCAGTATCTGATG
CCTGGAGCACAGCGTTACCGTACGGAAGTACTGCAAAATGCTGGGATGAGCAATGATCAAATCTTCGAAG
GTCCATTATTGGAACATGGCTGGATACCAGAGCTGCCGGCAGCCCGTGATTATACTCAAAGGCTCACTCT
CAATCTTAGCCGGTTGGTAAATAGTCTGCTTGAGATTGAGGGCATTAAACATGTGAATCGTCTTCGTCTG
GATGATAGCTTCGATAAAACTGCTATTGAACCCGTTAAGGGGGATACCTGGTCGTGGTCGATCAAAGAGG
GCTATTATCCACGTCTTTGGGGAGAAGACCCACTTAACCAATTGGCGCAACAAAATGGCCCGCTTAGGGT
GATAGCCAAAGGAGGGATTAGCGTCAGTGTGAGTAAAGAGCAAATCCAGGCCAGTTTACCCAGTCAATCA
CTGATTCAAAATGAGCCGGTAATATTGGCTTACGGCCAGCACCGTGACGTTGGCAGCTATTATCCCGTCA
GTGATACTTTGCCGCCTTGCTATGGACTACAACATTCTTTGTCTGAAAGTGAACACTTATTGCCACTTCA
TCAATTTATGTTGCCATTTGAACAATTATTGGCCTGTGGTTGTCAACAGATAGCCATGCTCCCGCGGTTA
CTGGCTTTTCAGCGCGAAGGTTATGAGGTTTGGGGTGATCAGTGGCCCTTTAAGTCAGGCTCAGTGAATG
ATGACGCCCATCAAGATTATGCCCCTGCATTAAAGGATTTGTTAGGACAGATTGCGCTGGATAGTGATCA
TGAATTGGATATTATTAATTACTTGCTGGGTTACTTTGGCACACAGCGGGCACCGCGTACCTTTACGACA
CAACTCGATGATTTTCGTGCGGTCCAACAGGGTTATCTGGCCCAGCAACCGACATTGACTTACCACCGCT
CCAATATTCGTATCGATCAGGTATCGTCGCTACAAAAACGTATTGCTGCTCGCATGGGGCTGGGCGGTGA
GTTGTTTAAACCTCAACCGGATCTGAGCCAACTGCCTTTTTATTTGATTGAACATCGAGCGTTGCTGCCA
GTCAAACCCAATAGTCAGTTTGATAAGGAACAGAAACCAGCCTCGGTGACAGAGGAGGGGGGCAGCCAAA
CAGGTCAACATTATGTGGTCATTGAACAGAAGGGCATTGATGGCAAGCTGACACAGGGGCAAGTGATCAA
TTTAATTCTGTATGAAGGAGAGCAGGGAGAAACCCAATTTACGATACGCGGTCAGATGGTATTCAAAACC
GAGGGGGATAAGTTTTGGTTGGATGTGAATAATAGTGCGCAACTGGAATATAATCTGGCGCGGGTAATGA
CAGCAGCCAAGGCGAGTAAACTCTTTTGGCAAAACAGCCCGGTATGGATGGAGGATATGGGCTATCGTCT
GGCCTATGCTAGTGACCAATCCTCATTGCCTGTGAATCAACGGCGCTTGACCCGCACAGTGCAAACTCCA
TTCCCGCCGATGGTTGTTGTAGGTAGCGAAATCACCCTGTTAAAGCAGGTGGGGATAGTCAATTTAAAAA
AAGCGGAGTCAGAAAAACTTTATGCAAAAGTTGTTAGCTTTGATCGCATTGAAGGGACCTTGATTATTGA
GCGTTTGGGTAATTCCACTCTGGCTTTTCCTACCTCGGAAGAGGCGTGGCGGTATAGTTGGTATTTTTCG
GGGGAGAAATATGAAAGGACTGACCGCTTTTCATTTGTGATTAGCGTAGTAGTGAACAGTGACTTAATTA
AATTGCCCGGTGTTGATCCCTATAAATTGGAAGAATGGGTGAAAGAAACGATTCTTACCGAATTTCCAGC
TCATATTTCTATGATTATCCATTGGATGGATCGGGAAGCCTTTTTAAATTTCGCCAATACCTATCAGCGT
TGGCAAAATAATGGTACGCCACTGGGGGATGCGGCTTATTCCATTCTAGAAAGTTTGACACTTGGTAAAT
TGCCATCTGCCTTAAAAGGTGTTGGCACAATGCGTATTGCCACATCTAGTCAAAGAGAAGAAGTGGTGGG
TAGTAATGGTGATCAATGGAATACAGATGGAATAACCCAGAATGAATTATTCTATGTTCCTAAAGAGAGC
TAGGAAAAATAAATATCTGCCACTAATGATGTTGAATTAAATATGTTTTCTGGAGTTAATCATGAACGAA
ACTCGTTATAATGCAACTGTACAAGAACAACAAACATTATCTAATCCAAAAGCTGTTGGACCTGACATCG
ATAAATTAAAGGATAAATTTAAAGAGGGCAGTATTCCCCTGCAAACCGATTTCAATGAGTTAATTGATAT
TGCCGATATTGGACGTAAAGCCTGTGGTCAAGCGCCACAACAAAATGGCCCAGGAGAAGGATTGAAATTG
GCTGATGACGGTACGCTTAATTTAAAAATAGGCACTTTTTCCAATAAAGACTTTTCTCCATTAATATTAA
AAGATGATGTTTTATCTGTAGATCTTGGTAGTGGTCTGACTAATGAAACCAATGGAATCTGTGTCGGTCA
GGGCGATGGTATTACAGTTAACACTAGCAATGTAGCTGTAAAACAAGGTAACGGAATTAGCGTTACTAGT
AGTGGTGGTGTTGCCGTTAAAGTTAGTGCTAATAAGGGACTTAGCGTTGATAGTAGTGGTGTTGCAGTTA
AAGTTAATACTGATAAGGGAATTAGCGTTGATGGTAATGGTGTTGCAGTTAAAGTTAATACTAGTAAAGG
AATTAGCGTTGATAATACAGGTGTTGCAGTTATAGCTAATGCTAGTAAGGGAATTAGCGTTGATGGTAGT
GGTGTTGCAGTTATAGCTAATACTAGTAAAGGAATTAGCGTTGATGGTAGTGGTGTTGCAGTTATAGCTA
ATACTAGTAAAGGAATTAGCGTTGATAATACAGGTGTTGCAGTTATAGCTAATGCTAGTAAGGGAATTAG
CGTTGATGGTAGTGGTGTTGCAGTTATAGCTAATACTAGTAAAGGAATTAGCGTTGATGGTAGTGGTGTT
GCAGTTATAGCTAATACTAGTAAAGGAATTAGCGTTGATAGTAGTGGTGTTGCAGTTAAAGTTAAAGCTA
ATGGCGGAATTAAAGTAGATGCTAATGGTGTTGCAATTGATCCTAATAATGTACTCCCCAAGGGAGTGAT
TGTAATGTTCTCTGGCAGTACTGCACCAACTGGTTGGGCGTTATGTGATGGCAATAATGGTACACCAAAT
TTAATCGATCGATTTATTTTAGGTGGGAAAGGGACTGATATTAATGGAGTGAGTACTAATACAGCTTCAG
GTACTAAAAATAGTAAGTTATTCGATTTCAGTTCTGATGAAGCTACATTAACTATTGATGGTAAAACACT
GGGGAGAGGTGGCTCTGGTGGTCTGCTGCCGAAAAACTATCATCTGGAAAATGAAGTTGCCCGTCTGAAA
AAGCTGGTTGGTGAACGTGGCGGTTCTGGCGGCCACGATCATGATATTAAGATAACGGGCACAGGAAAAC
ATTCTCACAAAAACAAAGTAACAGTCCCTTATTATATTCTGGCTTTCATCATAAAGCTTTAATATATATG
AAAAATTGAAAATATAAATTATCCATTAATAATAAAGAGGATATTAGCATGACTTCGGAGCCAAATCTGT
TAAACCGGATTACAATTACTATTGAAGCTAATAATCAACAAGTAGCTAGAAAAGTATTGCATGGCTCCTT
GCTTAATCAAGCTAATATAAATAAATTATTTAATTCATACTTTAATGAATATGAAATTAATAGGGGTGTT
TATTTAGAAACATTAATCCTGAATCTTGGTACGATAAATTTCCATGATTTTAATTCATTGTTTCCTACTC
TCCTAAAAGCTGCATTGAATAAAGAATTCAGTCAATATCAGATAAACAACCATAGGGAAGAAATGCTATT
TAATGAGACAATATCAAATCAAGCTACTGATAAGTCTTACATATTTGGCGATAACAAATTAATTGATGCA
GAGAATTTCATTCACTTTTTATATCAAAAGCATTCCACATTAAATCTAGTAGAAGCAATGGGAAATAATG
GTATTGAAAAATTAACAAATCAGTTAACACAAATAGAAAATAAATTTGCGTTATTATTGGCAAAAAGTTG
TTTGTCTGAGGAAGGCTTAAAACGACTCTTGGCTATCAAACAACCCGATTTATTAATCGCTATCAATCGC
AGATTATCTGAAAGAATAAATAGACCACAATATCAGGAGAAGCTTGTTTCCTGCGGACAACTGATATTTA
GTGCTCTGGGATATATACAACAGTACAATATACAGGAAATTCCTAAACCGGATGAAAAAGTTATTGCACG
CATAACAACTGAACTTAATAATAATGGTTTGCTTAATACAATACCTATTATTACACTATTTCGTCAGAGT
GGGATTAACGATTCATCACTAAATGATTGGCTAAAGAAAATCTGGCAGGTGAGATCAATTTCACAGTTAT
GCAGAAAGTATCTTTCTGCTAAGGAATACCAATATCTGTCAGAACATTTTGTTTCAAAGAGCGTCGATAA
AAATAGATATGATGAAGAGCCCGTAAATCAGAGCATATTATCAAGGTTGAATAATAATTCCATTAAAGAA
GGAAATAATCACAGTCAACTCTGTACTCTCAGTAGACTATATTCTGAACCCGTTGTATTACCTGAACAAA
CCATTCTACGTCAGGTTAGTAATACAGTAGATCAGAGCATATTATCAAGGTTGAATAATGCCTCCATTAA
AGAAGGAAATAACCAAAGTCAACTTCGCACTCTCAGTAGACTATATTCTGAGCCCGTTGCATTACCTGAA
CAAACCATTCCACGTCAGGTTAGTAATACAGGTATATTAATTCTATGGCCAATGCTACCTACACTATTTA
ACCAGCTTGGTCTACTTGAGAAAAAGAAATTTATCCATCGTCAGGCCCAGTTTAATGCCGTTGATTTTCT
TGATTACCTGATTTGGGGAACCGAAGATGTGAAAGTGGAACGAAAGGTTTTGAATAATGTTCTATGTGGG
TTAATGGCTGATGAAATTACTGAACCAATGCCTATTGAACCAGAAAAACAATGGATAATAATTCAATGGC
TGGACGCTATTATCTCCCAACTTTCTGGCTGGAAAAAGTTAAGTCGTAATGACGTCCGTCAATTATTTCT
ACAACGACCAGGAGAATTACTGATCAATGAACAGGAAATTAAAATCACAATACAGCAACAACCATTTGAT
GCTCTGTTAACTGATTGGCCGTGGCCAATGAATATGGCTTGTTTTAGCTGGTTGAGTCAACCATTAACCA
TTACGTGGTTATAACCATTGACCACAATGACTTAGTCTGAGTAAAAAATATGAATATATCGCCTGTTTTT
TATGATTCATTGAATCAGGATAACGACCGTGATCTATCGTTTTTATTTAGCGAACTGGAACGAATAGATC
TCGCTCTTCAACACCATTTTTATTGTGTAGAAAGTCAGCGAAGTGAGCTCCTGGATGAGTTTCTGCTCAC
TGAGGCGGAAGTGGTGACCAGGCTGGATAAGCCACTTGGTAAACCTCATTGGATAAATGATGATTATCTG
GCGATATCGCAAAAGGGCAATGTAAGCCTAATGGCAGCGTCCAGATTAATGGATCTGATCGAACGCTTTG
AACTGACTGATTTTGAGCGCGATGTTTTACTATTAGGCTTATTGCCCCATTTTGATAGCCGCTATTATCG
ACTGTTTTCGCTGATTCAAGGGGGACAACAGGGTCGATTACCTTCTTTTGCGCTGGCATTGGAACTGTTT
TGCCACTCGGCGCTGGAGAAACAGGTACAGCAAGCGAGTTTTCTGCACCGGGCACCTTTGATGGGTTGCC
AGCTATTATCCATCGATACTAGTCAAAAAACGCTGGCCTGGCTCCAGACTCCCTTTATTACTGACAGCGG
GGTATATCACTTTTTACTGGGGCATCACTACATTATGCCGGCTTTAGAACATTGTGCTGAGTGGTTAACA
CCGACAGGGATTGGCTGTTATCCTGAAGGATTAAAACAAGTACTGGGTAACGTATTGTTATCTGACAACG
ATAATATTAGACCGATTGTCTTATTACGGGGAATGGCCGGCAGTGCCAGAGCTTATACCATTACTAATAT
GATGGCTTCAGAAGGGAAGCAAACACTGCTGGTAGATATATCCAAACTTGCTGATAGCGATGAAAAAAAC
ATTATTCTTCAGATAAAGCATATTTTGCGGGAAACCCGCATGCATGGAGCATGTTTATTATTACGGAATT
TTTGCTTGTTAGTGGAACAGAATAAACAACTATTGGACTCCCTGTCAGAGTTATTGAATCAACCTGAATT
AAGAATTGTTTGCCTGATTGAGCCTTATTCCCCATTGGTATGGCTGAAAAAGATACCGGTATTACTGATT
GAGATGCCACTTTTAACGCCTGCGGAAAAAGCCAGATTGTTAATTGCCAGCTTACCGGATAATTGTTCCG
AGGATATTGATACGATAACTTTAAGCCAGCGTTACACTTTTAACCCAGAAACCCTGCCATTGATTTTGCA
AGAGGCCCAGCTTTATCAACAGCAGCGAGATCCGCTGGATATCTTGCAGCAATGCGATATACGCCAGGCA
TTAAATTTGCGTGCTCAACAAAATTTCGGTCAATTGGCACAGCGGATTATTCCTAAGCGCTCATTAAAGG
ATTTATTGGTATCCGATGAGATTGCTCAGCAGTTACGGGAAATACTCATAGCAATTAAGTATCGGGAACA
GGTTCTGGCGGGAGGGTTTAAAGATAAAATTGCCTATGGCACTGGTATCAGCGCCCTGTTTTATGGTGAT
TCAGGCACTGGAAAAACCATGGCAGCAGAAGTGATTGCTGACCACATTGGCGTTGACTTAATAAAAGTGG
ATTTATCTACAGTAGTGAATAAATACATCGGTGAAACAGAAAAAAACTTATCCCGTATTTTCGATTTGGC
GGAACAGGATGCAGGGGTATTATTCTTTGATGAAGCTGACGCACTGTTTGGTAAACGCAGTGAAACTAAA
GATTCCCAGGACAGACATGCCAATATTGAAGTTTCTTACTTATTACAGCGCCTGGAGAATTACCCGGGTC
TGGTCATTTTATCCACCAATAATCGTGGTCATTTAGACAGTGCTTTTAATCGTCGTTTTACTTTCATTAC
CCGTTTTACTTACCCGGATGAAAAAATCCGTAAAAAAATGTGGCAGGAAATTTGGCCTAGAAATATAAAA
ATATCGGAAGATATCGATTTTAACGAATTAGCTCAACGAACAAGCGTGACTGGCGCGAATATCCGCAATA
TTGCTTTATTGTCTTCATTCTTTGCTTCAGAGCAGGGGAATGATGAAGTCAGTAATGAAAATATTGAAAT
TGCATTGAAGCGTGAATTAGCTAAAGTCGGACGATTAACATTTTAAAAGTTATCACAATGAAAGTATTGA
AATATTAAATAAATTTATTACCAAAAAGTTATCACGATATAATTTAAGAGAGGTTTTTTATGTTAAACAC
GCAAACTATTATTGATGTCAATAAGGCAATGGATGCCATGCTGCGCGCATATCTGAATCAAGATATTGCC
ATTCGTTTTGATCTACCTGAATTGGATACTATGCAATCTGATGCGATGGTAAGTATCTTTCTTTATGACA
TTCATGAAGATTTACAGCTTCGCTCGGCAGAATCAAGAGGGTTTGATGTTTATGCCGGGAGGTTATTGCC
TGGTTGGGTAAATATTAAATGTAACTATCTGATTACCTATTGGGAAGCTTCTAAGCCAGCGACTGATGCC
AGCAGTCCGGATAGCCAACCTGATAACCAGGCAATACAAGTGATGTCACAAGTATTAAATGCCTTGATTA
ATAATCGTCAATTGGCAGGTATTCCTGGTGCTTATACTCAGGTTGTACCGCCTAAAGAGAGTTTAAATAG
CCTGGGGAATTTCTGGCAATCACTGGGTAATCGCCCACGGCTTTCTCTCAATTATTCAGTGACAGTACCT
GTTAGCCTAAACGATGGTCAGGATAGCGCGACTCCGGTTACCGCGGTTTCTTCTACAGTGGAACAAACGG
CATCGCTCAGTCAAGAAGTGGTTAGTCATGCTTTACGCGAATTACTCATTACGGAATTAGGAGGAGGAGA
GGATAACCGGTTGGTACTGAGTAAAGTTGAATTATCCGCAGTGAAAGAGACGATGACTCAAGACAGTCCG
GCTCAGATGATTATATTGTTGTCTGTTTCAGGCATTACACGACAGGAATATTTGAAGGAAATTGATAATA
TCTTTGATCGTTGGGTAAATAATGCTGAAGTTATTACCACTATTGATGATTGTGGGATTAGAATTGAAAG
TATAACGAAAGATAATCTTGTAGGAATTTAAATTTTTTTAATTAAATAAAGGAATTAATATTGATTTGAT
AGAGCATGTAATCAATAACTTCTATGAAAATGTTGAAAAACAATACACGGAAACACTTAACTTACAATTA
AATTGTTAAAGGAGATGATGATAAGAATGGTCAGTCACCAGATAAAATGATCTCTGGTCAATTTTAGGAA
AGCTGAAAAAACCTGACCAAATGCGTCGTAAATTCTATGCTTAGAAAGACTCGGTGCCAGTGTAATACCT
AAGATATGGTTTTTATTTCCATATCTGTTCGAAAACTTAGAAATAACAAGTTCAACAATAACCAGGGACT
TTAAATATCGGATCCTTGTCGGGAAGATGCGTGATCTGATCCTTCAACTCAGCAAAAGTTCGATTTATTC
AACAAAGCCGCCGTCCCGTCAAGTCAGCGTAATGCTCTGCCAGTGTTACAACCAATTAACCAATTCTGAT
TAGAAAAACTCATCGAGCATCAAATGAAACTGCAATTTATTCATATCAGGATTATCAATACCATATTTTT
GAAAAAGCCGTTTCTGTAATGAAGGAGAAAACTCACCGAGGCAGTTCCATAGGATGGCAAGATCCTGGTA
TCGGTCTGCGATTCCGACTCGTCCAACATCAATACAACCTATTAATTTCCCCTCGTCAAAAATAAGGTTA
TCAAGTGAGAAATCACCATGAGTGACGACTGAATCCGGTGAGAATGGCAAAAGCTTATGCATTTCTTTCC
AGACTTGTTCAACAGGCCAGCCATTACGCTCGTCATCAAAATCACTCGCATCAACCAAACCGTTATTCAT
TCGTGATTGCGCCTGAGCGAGACGAAATACGCGATCGCTGTTAAAAGGACAATTACAAACAGGAATCGAA
TGCAACCGGCGCAGGAACACTGCCAGCGCATCAACAATATTTTCACCTGAATCAGGATATTCTTCTAATA
CCTGGAATGCTGTTTTCCCGGGGATCGCAGTGGTGAGTAACCATGCATCATCAGGAGTACGGATAAAATG
CTTGATGGTCGGAAGAGGCATAAATTCCGTCAGCCAGTTTAGTCTGACCATCTCATCTGTAACATCATTG
GCAACGCTACCTTTGCCATGTTTCAGAAACAACTCTGGCGCATCGGGCTTCCCATACAATCGATAG
